>Addgene plasmid #25376 | pCDNA3.1-hMcl-1(T163A) | depositor partial sequence | sequence record 11840 | Author sequence
GGTGGGAGGTCTATATAAGCAGAGCTCTCTGGCTAACTAGAGAACCCACTGCTTACTGGCTTATCGAAAT
TAATACGACTCACTATAGGGAGACCCAAGCTGGCTAGTTAAGCTTGGTACCGAGCTCGGATCCACTAGTC
CAGTGTGGTGGAATTGCCCTTATGTTTGGCCTCAAAAGAAACGCGGTAATCGGACTCAACCTCTACTGTG
GGGGGGCCGGCTTGGGGGCCGGCAGCGGCGGCGCCACCCGCCCGGGAGGGCGACTTTTGGCTACGGAGAA
GGAGGCCTCGGCCCGGCGAGAGATAGGGGGAGGGGAGGCCGGCGCGGTGATTGGCGGAAGCGCCGGCGCA
AGCCCCCCGTCCACCCTCACGCCAGACTCCCGGAGGGTCGCGCGGCCGCCGCCCATTGGCGCCGAGGTCC
CCGACGTCACCGCGACCCCCGCGAGGCTGCTTTTCTTCGCGCCCACCCGCCGCGCGGCGCCGCTTGAGGA
GATGGAAGCCCCGGCCGCTGACGCCATCATGTCGCCCGAAGAGGAGCTGGACGGGTACGAGCCGGAGCCT
CTCGGGAAGCGGCCGGCTGTCCTGCCGCTGCTGGAGTTGGTCGGGGAATCTGGTAATAACACCAGTACGG
ACGGGTCACTACCCTCGGCGCCGCCGCCAGCAGAGGAGGAGGACGAG
[459 nt withheld, positions 678-1136]
GGCATCAGGAATGTGCTGCTGGCTTTTGCAGGTGTTGCTGGAGTAGGAGCTGGTTTGGCATATCTAATAA
GATTGGGCAATTCTGCAGATATCCAGCACAGTGGCGGCCGCTCGAGTCTAGAGGGCCCGCGGTTCGAAGG
TAAGCCTATCCCTAACCCTCTCCTCGGTCTCGATTCTACGCGTACCGGTCATCATCACCATCACCATTGA
GTTTAAACCCGCTGATCAGCCTCGACTGTGCCTTCTAGTTGCCAGCCATCTGTTGTTTGCCCCTCCCCCG
TGCCTTCCTTGACCCTGGAAGGTGCCACTCCCACT
