>Addgene plasmid #25376 | pCDNA3.1-hMcl-1(T163A) | addgene partial sequence | sequence record 32111 | 25376 with BGH-rev
CTCATGGTGATGGTGATGATGACCGGTACGCGTAGAATCGAGACCGAGGAGAGGGTTAGGGATAGGCTTA
CCTTCGAACCGCGGGCCCTCTAGACTCGAGCGGCCGCCACTGTGCTGGATATCTGCAGAATTGCCCTATC
TTATTAGATATGCCAAACCAGCTCCTACTCCAGCAACACCTGCAAAAGCCAGCAGCACATTCCTGATGCC
[459 nt withheld, positions 211-669]
CTCGTCCTCCTCCTCTGCTGGCGGCGGCGCCGAGGGTAGTGACCCGTCCGTACTGGTGTTATTACCAGAT
TCCCCGACCAACTCCAGCAGCGGCAGGACAGCCGGCCGCTTCCCGAGAGGCTCCGGCTCGTACCCGTCCA
GCTCCTCTTCGGGCGACATGATGGCGTCAGCGGCCGGGGCTTCCATCTCCTCAAGCGGCGCCGCGCGGCG
GGTGGGC
