>Addgene plasmid #25376 | pCDNA3.1-hMcl-1(T163A) | addgene partial sequence | sequence record 32112 | 25376 with CMV-F
AACCCACTGCTTACTGGCTTATCGAAATTAATACGACTCACTATAGGGAGACCCAAGCTGGCTAGTTAAG
CTTGGTACCGAGCTCGGATCCACTAGTCCAGTGTGGTGGAATTGCCCTTATGTTTGGCCTCAAAAGAAAC
GCGGTAATCGGACTCAACCTCTACTGTGGGGGGGCCGGCTTGGGGGCCGGCAGCGGCGGCGCCACCCGCC
CGGGAGGGCGACTTTTGGCTACGGAGAAGGAGGCCTCGGCCCGGCGAGAGATAGGGGGAGGGGAGGCCGG
CGCGGTGATTGGCGGAAGCGCCGGCGCAAGCCCCCCGTCCACCCTCACGCCAGACTCCCGGAGGGTCGCG
CGGCCGCCGCCCATTGGCGCCGAGGTCCCCGACGTCACCGCGACCCCCGCGAGGCTGCTTTTCTTCGCGC
CCACCCGCCGCGCGGCGCCGCTTGAGGAGATGGAAGCCCCGGCCGCTGACGCCATCATGTCGCCCGAAGA
GGAGCTGGACGGGTACGAGCCGGAGCCTCTCGGGAAGCGGCCGGCTGTCCTGCCGCTGCTGGAGTTGGTC
GGGGAATCTGGTAATAACACCAGTACGGACGGGTCACTACCCTCGGCGCCGCCGCCAGCANAGGAGGAGG
ACGAG
[178 nt withheld, positions 636-813]
N
[90 nt withheld, positions 815-904]
AT
