[The description below was written by a language model from this plasmid's Addgene catalogue record.]
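Description:
pCDNA3.1-hMcl-1(T163A) is a mammalian expression plasmid built on the Invitrogen pcDNA3.1D V5-His-TOPO backbone (about 5.5 kb without insert), into which a roughly 1.1 kb human MCL1 coding sequence was inserted by directional TOPO cloning. It is propagated as a high-copy plasmid in E. coli under ampicillin selection, and it carries a neomycin resistance marker so that transfected mammalian cells can be selected with G418. The record does not list the promoter explicitly. Vectors of the pcDNA3.1 family normally drive the insert from the CMV immediate-early promoter, and the T7 site used as the 5′ sequencing primer lies upstream of the cloning site.

The insert encodes MCL1, an anti-apoptotic BCL2-family protein, with threonine 163 changed to alanine, a substitution that removes the hydroxyl side chain and so prevents phosphorylation at that position. The backbone supplies C-terminal V5 and His tags, but the depositor notes that they are not in frame with hMcl-1, so the protein should be treated as untagged and detected by other means. The depositor also reports two differences from the NCBI reference sequence, a deletion of E168 and a D173E change. These are attributed to an outdated reference, and the construct is said to function normally. Given the associated work on how Mcl-1 integrates opposing survival and apoptotic signalling pathways, the plasmid is suited to transient or stable expression of a non-phosphorylatable Mcl-1 variant for comparison with the wild-type protein.
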