Addgene plasmid #25376: pCDNA3.1-hMcl-1(T163A)
Depositing lab: Roger Davis. Publication: Mcl-1 integrates the opposing actions of signaling pathways that mediate survival and apoptosis. Morel C, Carlson SM, White FM, Davis RJ. Mol Cell Biol. 2009 Jul . 29(14):3845-52. 10.1128/MCB.00279-09 PubMed 19433446.
Backbone
  Vector backbone: pcDNA3.1D V5-His-TOPO
  Backbone manufacturer: Invitrogen
  Backbone size w/o insert (bp): 5514
  Vector type: Mammalian Expression
  Selectable markers: Neomycin (select with G418)
Growth in bacteria
  Bacterial resistance: Ampicillin, 100 μg/mL
  Growth temperature: 37°C
  Growth strain: DH5alpha
  Copy number: High Copy
Gene/Insert
  Gene/Insert name: hMCL1
  Species: H. sapiens (human)
  Insert size (bp): 1100
  Mutation: changed threonine 163 to alanine
  GenBank ID: NM_021960
  Entrez Gene: MCL1 (a.k.a. BCL2L3, EAT, MCL1-ES, MCL1L, MCL1S, Mcl-1, TM, bcl2-L-3, mcl1/EAT)
  Tag / fusion protein: V5 and His tag (C terminal on backbone)
  Cloning method: TOPO Cloning
  Sequencing primers: 5′ T7; 3′ n/a
Terms and licenses: Academic/Nonprofit Terms; Industry Terms: Not Available to Industry
Depositor comments: There are a few mismatches between the sequence provided and the existing NCBI sequence, specifically - E168 deletion and D173E mutation. The construct works fine and the mismatches are probably due to outdated reference sequence in NCBI. The tags on this plasmid are not in frame with hMcl-1.
How to cite: pCDNA3.1-hMcl-1(T163A) was a gift from Roger Davis (Addgene plasmid # 25376 ; http://n2t.net/addgene:25376 ; RRID:Addgene_25376)
